Addgene plasmid #186024: lentiCRISPR v2-sgACSL4
Purpose: knock out ACSL4 in mammalian cells
Depositing lab: Boyi Gan. Depositing organization: University of Texas MD Anderson Cancer Center. Publication: DHODH-mediated ferroptosis defence is a targetable vulnerability in cancer. Mao C, Liu X, Zhang Y, Lei G, Yan Y, Lee H, Koppula P, Wu S, Zhuang L, Fang B, Poyurovsky MV, Olszewski K, Gan B. Nature. 2021 May;593(7860):586-590. doi: 10.1038/s41586-021-03539-7. Epub 2021 May 12. PubMed 33981038.
Backbone
  Vector backbone: lentiCRISPR v2
  Backbone size w/o insert (bp): 12000
  Total vector size (bp): 12000
  Vector type: Lentiviral, CRISPR
  Selectable markers: Puromycin
Growth in bacteria
  Bacterial resistance: Ampicillin, 100 μg/mL
  Growth temperature: 37°C
  Growth strain: NEB Stable
  Copy number: High Copy
Gene/Insert
  Gene/Insert name: Acyl-CoA Synthetase Long Chain Family Member 4
  gRNA/shRNA sequence: GGGCCGAATGGATGATTGCA
  Species: H. sapiens (human)
  Entrez Gene: ACSL4 (a.k.a. ACS4, FACL4, LACS4, MRX63, MRX68, XLID63)
  Promoter: U6
  Cloning method: Unknown
  Sequencing primers: 5′ U6
Terms and licenses: Academic/Nonprofit Terms; Industry Terms: Not Available to Industry
How to cite: lentiCRISPR v2-sgACSL4 was a gift from Boyi Gan (Addgene plasmid # 186024 ; http://n2t.net/addgene:186024 ; RRID:Addgene_186024)
