[The description below was written by a language model from this plasmid's Addgene catalogue record and pLannotate feature annotations shown in this document.]
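Description:
lentiCRISPR v2-sgACSL4 is a single-vector lentiviral CRISPR plasmid built on the lentiCRISPR v2 backbone and designed to knock out human ACSL4 (acyl-CoA synthetase long chain family member 4) in mammalian cells. It is propagated in E. coli as a high-copy plasmid through a ColE1/pUC-type origin with ampicillin resistance (AmpR). An f1 origin is also present, and outside the viral unit there is an SV40/EM7-driven BleoR cassette. The catalogue gives a nominal size of 12,000 bp, whereas the sequenced record behind the feature table is 13,034 nt.

The transfer cassette has a third-generation, self-inactivating layout. A CMV enhancer/promoter replaces the U3 region upstream of a truncated HIV-1 5' LTR, followed by the Ψ packaging signal, a gag fragment, the RRE for Rev-dependent export, and the cPPT/CTS. A ΔU3 3' LTR followed by a bGH polyadenylation signal closes the unit.

Within this unit, a human U6 RNA polymerase III promoter drives an ACSL4-targeting guide fused to the Streptococcus pyogenes gRNA scaffold. An EF-1α core promoter drives S. pyogenes Cas9, followed by puromycin N-acetyltransferase. The table does not annotate the linker between Cas9 and PuroR. A WPRE downstream enhances transcript expression.

After packaging with helper plasmids and transduction, the integrated provirus delivers both Cas9 and the guide. Transduced cells can be selected with puromycin, and Cas9-induced double-strand breaks disrupt ACSL4. The associated publication concerns ferroptosis defence in cancer, which fits the use of this construct to generate ACSL4-deficient cell lines.
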