Features (pLannotate 1.2.2; 33 found; start..end, strand, type, name):
    156..485     +  promoter       SV40 promoter: SV40 enhancer and early promoter
    533..580     +  promoter       EM7 promoter: synthetic bacterial promoter&nbsp
    599..973     +  CDS            BleoR: antibiotic-binding protein; Sh ble from Streptoalloteichus hindustanus; confers resistance to bleomycin, phleomycin, and Zeocin™
    983..1108    +  CDS            ble (fragment): BLE_KLEPN - Experimental evidence at protein level: Swiss-Prot protein existence level 1. Binding protein with a strong affinity to the bleomycin family of antibiotics. Binds to CL990; an antimitotic-antibiotic compound. From Klebsiella pneumoniae.
   1103..1224    +  polyA_signal   SV40 poly(A) signal: SV40 polyadenylation signal
   1295..1317    -  protein_bind   lac operator (fragment): The lac repressor binds to the lac operator to inhibit transcription in E. coli. This inhibition can be relieved by adding lactose or isopropyl-β-D-thiogalactopyranoside (IPTG). lac repressor encoded by lacI
   1321..1351    -  promoter       lac promoter: promoter for the E. coli lac operon
   1366..1387    -  protein_bind   CAP binding site: CAP binding activates transcription in the presence of cAMP. E. coli catabolite activator protein
   1400..1492    -  CDS            lacI (fragment): lac repressor; lacI; The lac repressor binds to the lac operator to inhibit transcription in E. coli. This inhibition can be relieved by adding lactose or isopropyl-β-D-thiogalactopyranoside (IPTG).
   1675..2263    -  rep_origin     ori: high-copy-number ColE1/pMB1/pBR322/pUC origin of replication
   2434..3294    -  CDS            AmpR: β-lactamase; bla; confers resistance to ampicillin, carbenicillin, and related antibiotics
   3295..3399    -  promoter       AmpR promoter: bla
   3458..3510    -  misc_feature   bom (fragment): basis of mobility region from pBR322
   3665..4044    +  enhancer       CMV enhancer: human cytomegalovirus immediate early enhancer
   4045..4244    +  promoter       CMV promoter: human cytomegalovirus (CMV) immediate early promoter
   4262..4442    +  LTR            5' LTR (truncated): truncated 5' long terminal repeat (LTR) from HIV-1
   4489..4614    +  misc_feature   HIV-1 Ψ: packaging signal of human immunodeficiency virus type 1
   4598..4961    +  CDS            HIV-1 gag (fragment): gag protein from human immunodeficiency virus 1; gag
   5107..5340    +  misc_feature   RRE: The Rev response element (RRE) of HIV-1 allows for Rev-dependent mRNA export from the nucleus to the cytoplasm.
   5717..5817    +  CDS            Rev (fragment): human immunodeficiency virus 1 (HIV-1) Rev protein; rev; enhances nuclear export of unspliced and incompletely spliced viral mRNAs
   5867..5984    +  misc_feature   cPPT/CTS: central polypurine tract and central termination sequence of HIV-1
   6035..6275    +  promoter       U6 promoter: RNA polymerase III promoter for human U6 snRNA
   6326..6401    +  misc_RNA       gRNA scaffold: guide RNA scaffold for the Streptococcus pyogenes CRISPR/Cas9 system
   6419..6437    +  CDS            small t antigen (fragment): SV40 (simian virus 40) small t antigen
   6463..6674    +  promoter       EF-1α core promoter: core promoter for human elongation factor EF-1α
   6699..10802   +  CDS            Cas9: Cas9 (Csn1) endonuclease from the Streptococcus pyogenes Type II CRISPR/Cas system generates RNA-guided double strand breaks in DNA
  10940..11537   +  CDS            PuroR (fragment): puromycin N-acetyltransferase; pac from Streptomyces; confers resistance to puromycin
  11553..12141   +  misc_feature   WPRE: woodchuck hepatitis virus posttranscriptional regulatory element
  12192..12211   +  misc_feature   cPPT/CTS (fragment): central polypurine tract and central termination sequence of HIV-1
  12213..12446   +  LTR            3' LTR (ΔU3): self-inactivating 3' long terminal repeat (LTR) from HIV-1
  12478..12702   +  polyA_signal   bGH poly(A) signal: bovine growth hormone polyadenylation signal
  12706..12727   +  promoter       SV40 promoter (fragment): SV40 enhancer and early promoter
  12748..142     +  rep_origin     f1 ori (across the origin) (sequence partly withheld): f1 bacteriophage origin of replication; arrow indicates direction of (+) strand synthesis
>Addgene plasmid #186024 | lentiCRISPR v2-sgACSL4 | addgene full sequence | sequence record 364861 | Addgene NGS Result
TTCTTT
[37 nt withheld, positions 7-43]
ACCCTATCTCGGTCTATTCTTTTGATTTATAAGGGATTTTGCCGATTTCGGCCTATTGGTTAAAAAATGA
GCTGATTTAACAAAAATTTAACGCGAATTAATTCTGTGGAATGTGTGTCAGTTAGGGTGTGGAAAGTCCC
CAGGCTCCCCAGCAGGCAGAAGTATGCAAAGCATGCATCTCAATTAGTCAGCAACCAGGTGTGGAAAGTC
CCCAGGCTCCCCAGCAGGCAGAAGTATGCAAAGCATGCATCTCAATTAGTCAGCAACCATAGTCCCGCCC
CTAACTCCGCCCATCCCGCCCCTAACTCCGCCCAGTTCCGCCCATTCTCCGCCCCATGGCTGACTAATTT
TTTTTATTTATGCAGAGGCCGAGGCCGCCTCTGCCTCTGAGCTATTCCAGAAGTAGTGAGGAGGCTTTTT
TGGAGGCCTAGGCTTTTGCAAAAAGCTCCCGGGAGCTTGTATATCCATTTTCGGATCTGATCAGCACGTG
TTGACAATTAATCATCGGCATAGTATATCGGCATAGTATAATACGACAAGGTGAGGAACTAAACCATGGC
CAAGTTGACCAGTGCCGTTCCGGTGCTCACCGCGCGCGACGTCGCCGGAGCGGTCGAGTTCTGGACCGAC
CGGCTCGGGTTCTCCCGGGACTTCGTGGAGGACGACTTCGCCGGTGTGGTCCGGGACGACGTGACCCTGT
TCATCAGCGCGGTCCAGGACCAGGTGGTGCCGGACAACACCCTGGCCTGGGTGTGGGTGCGCGGCCTGGA
CGAGCTGTACGCCGAGTGGTCGGAGGTCGTGTCCACGAACTTCCGGGACGCCTCCGGGCCGGCCATGACC
GAGATCGGCGAGCAGCCGTGGGGGCGGGAGTTCGCCCTGCGCGACCCGGCCGGCAACTGCGTGCACTTCG
TGGCCGAGGAGCAGGACTGACACGTGCTACGAGATTTCGATTCCACCGCCGCCTTCTATGAAAGGTTGGG
CTTCGGAATCGTTTTCCGGGACGCCGGCTGGATGATCCTCCAGCGCGGGGATCTCATGCTGGAGTTCTTC
GCCCACCCCAACTTGTTTATTGCAGCTTATAATGGTTACAAATAAAGCAATAGCATCACAAATTTCACAA
ATAAAGCATTTTTTTCACTGCATTCTAGTTGTGGTTTGTCCAAACTCATCAATGTATCTTATCATGTCTG
TATACCGTCGACCTCTAGCTAGAGCTTGGCGTAATCATGGTCATAGCTGTTTCCTGTGTGAAATTGTTAT
CCGCTCACAATTCCACACAACATACGAGCCGGAAGCATAAAGTGTAAAGCCTGGGGTGCCTAATGAGTGA
GCTAACTCACATTAATTGCGTTGCGCTCACTGCCCGCTTTCCAGTCGGGAAACCTGTCGTGCCAGCTGCA
TTAATGAATCGGCCAACGCGCGGGGAGAGGCGGTTTGCGTATTGGGCGCTCTTCCGCTTCCTCGCTCACT
GACTCGCTGCGCTCGGTCGTTCGGCTGCGGCGAGCGGTATCAGCTCACTCAAAGGCGGTAATACGGTTAT
CCACAGAATCAGGGGATAACGCAGGAAAGAACATGTGAGCAAAAGGCCAGCAAAAGGCCAGGAACCGTAA
AAAGGCCGCGTTGCTGGCGTTTTTCCATAGGCTCCGCCCCCCTGACGAGCATCACAAAAATCGACGCTCA
AGTCAGAGGTGGCGAAACCCGACAGGACTATAAAGATACCAGGCGTTTCCCCCTGGAAGCTCCCTCGTGC
GCTCTCCTGTTCCGACCCTGCCGCTTACCGGATACCTGTCCGCCTTTCTCCCTTCGGGAAGCGTGGCGCT
TTCTCATAGCTCACGCTGTAGGTATCTCAGTTCGGTGTAGGTCGTTCGCTCCAAGCTGGGCTGTGTGCAC
GAACCCCCCGTTCAGCCCGACCGCTGCGCCTTATCCGGTAACTATCGTCTTGAGTCCAACCCGGTAAGAC
ACGACTTATCGCCACTGGCAGCAGCCACTGGTAACAGGATTAGCAGAGCGAGGTATGTAGGCGGTGCTAC
AGAGTTCTTGAAGTGGTGGCCTAACTACGGCTACACTAGAAGAACAGTATTTGGTATCTGCGCTCTGCTG
AAGCCAGTTACCTTCGGAAAAAGAGTTGGTAGCTCTTGATCCGGCAAACAAACCACCGCTGGTAGCGGTG
GTTTTTTTGTTTGCAAGCAGCAGATTACGCGCAGAAAAAAAGGATCTCAAGAAGATCCTTTGATCTTTTC
TACGGGGTCTGACGCTCAGTGGAACGAAAACTCACGTTAAGGGATTTTGGTCATGAGATTATCAAAAAGG
ATCTTCACCTAGATCCTTTTAAATTAAAAATGAAGTTTTAAATCAATCTAAAGTATATATGAGTAAACTT
GGTCTGACAGTTACCAATGCTTAATCAGTGAGGCACCTATCTCAGCGATCTGTCTATTTCGTTCATCCAT
AGTTGCCTGACTCCCCGTCGTGTAGATAACTACGATACGGGAGGGCTTACCATCTGGCCCCAGTGCTGCA
ATGATACCGCGAGACCCACGCTCACCGGCTCCAGATTTATCAGCAATAAACCAGCCAGCCGGAAGGGCCG
AGCGCAGAAGTGGTCCTGCAACTTTATCCGCCTCCATCCAGTCTATTAATTGTTGCCGGGAAGCTAGAGT
AAGTAGTTCGCCAGTTAATAGTTTGCGCAACGTTGTTGCCATTGCTACAGGCATCGTGGTGTCACGCTCG
TCGTTTGGTATGGCTTCATTCAGCTCCGGTTCCCAACGATCAAGGCGAGTTACATGATCCCCCATGTTGT
GCAAAAAAGCGGTTAGCTCCTTCGGTCCTCCGATCGTTGTCAGAAGTAAGTTGGCCGCAGTGTTATCACT
CATGGTTATGGCAGCACTGCATAATTCTCTTACTGTCATGCCATCCGTAAGATGCTTTTCTGTGACTGGT
GAGTACTCAACCAAGTCATTCTGAGAATAGTGTATGCGGCGACCGAGTTGCTCTTGCCCGGCGTCAATAC
GGGATAATACCGCGCCACATAGCAGAACTTTAAAAGTGCTCATCATTGGAAAACGTTCTTCGGGGCGAAA
ACTCTCAAGGATCTTACCGCTGTTGAGATCCAGTTCGATGTAACCCACTCGTGCACCCAACTGATCTTCA
GCATCTTTTACTTTCACCAGCGTTTCTGGGTGAGCAAAAACAGGAAGGCAAAATGCCGCAAAAAAGGGAA
TAAGGGCGACACGGAAATGTTGAATACTCATACTCTTCCTTTTTCAATATTATTGAAGCATTTATCAGGG
TTATTGTCTCATGAGCGGATACATATTTGAATGTATTTAGAAAAATAAACAAATAGGGGTTCCGCGCACA
TTTCCCCGAAAAGTGCCACCTGACGTCGACGGATCGGGAGATCTCCCGATCCCCTATGGTGCACTCTCAG
TACAATCTGCTCTGATGCCGCATAGTTAAGCCAGTATCTGCTCCCTGCTTGTGTGTTGGAGGTCGCTGAG
TAGTGCGCGAGCAAAATTTAAGCTACAACAAGGCAAGGCTTGACCGACAATTGCATGAAGAATCTGCTTA
GGGTTAGGCGTTTTGCGCTGCTTCGCGATGTACGGGCCAGATATACGCGTTGACATTGATTATTGACTAG
TTATTAATAGTAATCAATTACGGGGTCATTAGTTCATAGCCCATATATGGAGTTCCGCGTTACATAACTT
ACGGTAAATGGCCCGCCTGGCTGACCGCCCAACGACCCCCGCCCATTGACGTCAATAATGACGTATGTTC
CCATAGTAACGCCAATAGGGACTTTCCATTGACGTCAATGGGTGGAGTATTTACGGTAAACTGCCCACTT
GGCAGTACATCAAGTGTATCATATGCCAAGTACGCCCCCTATTGACGTCAATGACGGTAAATGGCCCGCC
TGGCATTATGCCCAGTACATGACCTTATGGGACTTTCCTACTTGGCAGTACATCTACGTATTAGTCATCG
CTATTACCATGGTGATGCGGTTTTGGCAGTACATCAATGGGCGTGGATAGCGGTTTGACTCACGGGGATT
TCCAAGTCTCCACCCCATTGACGTCAATGGGAGTTTGTTTTGGCACCAAAATCAACGGGACTTTCCAAAA
TGTCGTAACAACTCCGCCCCATTGACGCAAATGGGCGGTAGGCGTGTACGGTGGGAGGTCTATATAAGCA
GCGCGTTTTGCCTGTACTGGGTCTCTCTGGTTAGACCAGATCTGAGCCTGGGAGCTCTCTGGCTAACTAG
GGAACCCACTGCTTAAGCCTCAATAAAGCTTGCCTTGAGTGCTTCAAGTAGTGTGTGCCCGTCTGTTGTG
TGACTCTGGTAACTAGAGATCCCTCAGACCCTTTTAGTCAGTGTGGAAAATCTCTAGCAGTGGCGCCCGA
ACAGGGACTTGAAAGCGAAAGGGAAACCAGAGGAGCTCTCTCGACGCAGGACTCGGCTTGCTGAAGCGCG
CACGGCAAGAGGCGAGGGGCGGCGACTGGTGAGTACGCCAAAAATTTTGACTAGCGGAGGCTAGAAGGAG
AGAGATGGGTGCGAGAGCGTCAGTATTAAGCGGGGGAGAATTAGATCGCGATGGGAAAAAATTCGGTTAA
GGCCAGGGGGAAAGAAAAAATATAAATTAAAACATATAGTATGGGCAAGCAGGGAGCTAGAACGATTCGC
AGTTAATCCTGGCCTGTTAGAAACATCAGAAGGCTGTAGACAAATACTGGGACAGCTACAACCATCCCTT
CAGACAGGATCAGAAGAACTTAGATCATTATATAATACAGTAGCAACCCTCTATTGTGTGCATCAAAGGA
TAGAGATAAAAGACACCAAGGAAGCTTTAGACAAGATAGAGGAAGAGCAAAACAAAAGTAAGACCACCGC
ACAGCAAGCGGCCGCTGATCTTCAGACCTGGAGGAGGAGATATGAGGGACAATTGGAGAAGTGAATTATA
TAAATATAAAGTAGTAAAAATTGAACCATTAGGAGTAGCACCCACCAAGGCAAAGAGAAGAGTGGTGCAG
AGAGAAAAAAGAGCAGTGGGAATAGGAGCTTTGTTCCTTGGGTTCTTGGGAGCAGCAGGAAGCACTATGG
GCGCAGCGTCAATGACGCTGACGGTACAGGCCAGACAATTATTGTCTGGTATAGTGCAGCAGCAGAACAA
TTTGCTGAGGGCTATTGAGGCGCAACAGCATCTGTTGCAACTCACAGTCTGGGGCATCAAGCAGCTCCAG
GCAAGAATCCTGGCTGTGGAAAGATACCTAAAGGATCAACAGCTCCTGGGGATTTGGGGTTGCTCTGGAA
AACTCATTTGCACCACTGCTGTGCCTTGGAATGCTAGTTGGAGTAATAAATCTCTGGAACAGATTTGGAA
TCACACGACCTGGATGGAGTGGGACAGAGAAATTAACAATTACACAAGCTTAATACACTCCTTAATTGAA
GAATCGCAAAACCAGCAAGAAAAGAATGAACAAGAATTATTGGAATTAGATAAATGGGCAAGTTTGTGGA
ATTGGTTTAACATAACAAATTGGCTGTGGTATATAAAATTATTCATAATGATAGTAGGAGGCTTGGTAGG
TTTAAGAATAGTTTTTGCTGTACTTTCTATAGTGAATAGAGTTAGGCAGGGATATTCACCATTATCGTTT
CAGACCCACCTCCCAACCCCGAGGGGACCCGACAGGCCCGAAGGAATAGAAGAAGAAGGTGGAGAGAGAG
ACAGAGACAGATCCATTCGATTAGTGAACGGATCGGCACTGCGTGCGCCAATTCTGCAGACAAATGGCAG
TATTCATCCACAATTTTAAAAGAAAAGGGGGGATTGGGGGGTACAGTGCAGGGGAAAGAATAGTAGACAT
AATAGCAACAGACATACAAACTAAAGAATTACAAAAACAAATTACAAAAATTCAAAATTTTCGGGTTTAT
TACAGGGACAGCAGAGATCCAGTTTGGTTAATTAAGGTACCGAGGGCCTATTTCCCATGATTCCTTCATA
TTTGCATATACGATACAAGGCTGTTAGAGAGATAATTAGAATTAATTTGACTGTAAACACAAAGATATTA
GTACAAAATACGTGACGTAGAAAGTAATAATTTCTTGGGTAGTTTGCAGTTTTAAAATTATGTTTTAAAA
TGGACTATCATATGCTTACCGTAACTTGAAAGTATTTCGATTTCTTGGCTTTATATATCTTGTGGAAAGG
ACGAAACACCGTGCAATCATCCATTCGGCCCGTGCAATCATCCATTCGGCCCGTTTTAGAGCTAGAAATA
GCAAGTTAAAATAAGGCTAGTCCGTTATCAACTTGAAAAAGTGGCACCGAGTCGGTGCTTTTTTGAATTC
GCTAGCTAGGTCTTGAAAGGAGTGGGAATTGGCTCCGGTGCCCGTCAGTGGGCAGAGCGCACATCGCCCA
CAGTCCCCGAGAAGTTGGGGGGAGGGGTCGGCAATTGATCCGGTGCCTAGAGAAGGTGGCGCGGGGTAAA
CTGGGAAAGTGATGTCGTGTACTGGCTCCGCCTTTTTCCCGAGGGTGGGGGAGAACCGTATATAAGTGCA
GTAGTCGCCGTGAACGTTCTTTTTCGCAACGGGTTTGCCGCCAGAACACAGGACCGGTTCTAGAGCGCTG
CCACCATGGACAAGAAGTACAGCATCGGCCTGGACATCGGCACCAACTCTGTGGGCTGGGCCGTGATCAC
CGACGAGTACAAGGTGCCCAGCAAGAAATTCAAGGTGCTGGGCAACACCGACCGGCACAGCATCAAGAAG
AACCTGATCGGAGCCCTGCTGTTCGACAGCGGCGAAACAGCCGAGGCCACCCGGCTGAAGAGAACCGCCA
GAAGAAGATACACCAGACGGAAGAACCGGATCTGCTATCTGCAAGAGATCTTCAGCAACGAGATGGCCAA
GGTGGACGACAGCTTCTTCCACAGACTGGAAGAGTCCTTCCTGGTGGAAGAGGATAAGAAGCACGAGCGG
CACCCCATCTTCGGCAACATCGTGGACGAGGTGGCCTACCACGAGAAGTACCCCACCATCTACCACCTGA
GAAAGAAACTGGTGGACAGCACCGACAAGGCCGACCTGCGGCTGATCTATCTGGCCCTGGCCCACATGAT
CAAGTTCCGGGGCCACTTCCTGATCGAGGGCGACCTGAACCCCGACAACAGCGACGTGGACAAGCTGTTC
ATCCAGCTGGTGCAGACCTACAACCAGCTGTTCGAGGAAAACCCCATCAACGCCAGCGGCGTGGACGCCA
AGGCCATCCTGTCTGCCAGACTGAGCAAGAGCAGACGGCTGGAAAATCTGATCGCCCAGCTGCCCGGCGA
GAAGAAGAATGGCCTGTTCGGAAACCTGATTGCCCTGAGCCTGGGCCTGACCCCCAACTTCAAGAGCAAC
TTCGACCTGGCCGAGGATGCCAAACTGCAGCTGAGCAAGGACACCTACGACGACGACCTGGACAACCTGC
TGGCCCAGATCGGCGACCAGTACGCCGACCTGTTTCTGGCCGCCAAGAACCTGTCCGACGCCATCCTGCT
GAGCGACATCCTGAGAGTGAACACCGAGATCACCAAGGCCCCCCTGAGCGCCTCTATGATCAAGAGATAC
GACGAGCACCACCAGGACCTGACCCTGCTGAAAGCTCTCGTGCGGCAGCAGCTGCCTGAGAAGTACAAAG
AGATTTTCTTCGACCAGAGCAAGAACGGCTACGCCGGCTACATTGACGGCGGAGCCAGCCAGGAAGAGTT
CTACAAGTTCATCAAGCCCATCCTGGAAAAGATGGACGGCACCGAGGAACTGCTCGTGAAGCTGAACAGA
GAGGACCTGCTGCGGAAGCAGCGGACCTTCGACAACGGCAGCATCCCCCACCAGATCCACCTGGGAGAGC
TGCACGCCATTCTGCGGCGGCAGGAAGATTTTTACCCATTCCTGAAGGACAACCGGGAAAAGATCGAGAA
GATCCTGACCTTCCGCATCCCCTACTACGTGGGCCCTCTGGCCAGGGGAAACAGCAGATTCGCCTGGATG
ACCAGAAAGAGCGAGGAAACCATCACCCCCTGGAACTTCGAGGAAGTGGTGGACAAGGGCGCTTCCGCCC
AGAGCTTCATCGAGCGGATGACCAACTTCGATAAGAACCTGCCCAACGAGAAGGTGCTGCCCAAGCACAG
CCTGCTGTACGAGTACTTCACCGTGTATAACGAGCTGACCAAAGTGAAATACGTGACCGAGGGAATGAGA
AAGCCCGCCTTCCTGAGCGGCGAGCAGAAAAAGGCCATCGTGGACCTGCTGTTCAAGACCAACCGGAAAG
TGACCGTGAAGCAGCTGAAAGAGGACTACTTCAAGAAAATCGAGTGCTTCGACTCCGTGGAAATCTCCGG
CGTGGAAGATCGGTTCAACGCCTCCCTGGGCACATACCACGATCTGCTGAAAATTATCAAGGACAAGGAC
TTCCTGGACAATGAGGAAAACGAGGACATTCTGGAAGATATCGTGCTGACCCTGACACTGTTTGAGGACA
GAGAGATGATCGAGGAACGGCTGAAAACCTATGCCCACCTGTTCGACGACAAAGTGATGAAGCAGCTGAA
GCGGCGGAGATACACCGGCTGGGGCAGGCTGAGCCGGAAGCTGATCAACGGCATCCGGGACAAGCAGTCC
GGCAAGACAATCCTGGATTTCCTGAAGTCCGACGGCTTCGCCAACAGAAACTTCATGCAGCTGATCCACG
ACGACAGCCTGACCTTTAAAGAGGACATCCAGAAAGCCCAGGTGTCCGGCCAGGGCGATAGCCTGCACGA
GCACATTGCCAATCTGGCCGGCAGCCCCGCCATTAAGAAGGGCATCCTGCAGACAGTGAAGGTGGTGGAC
GAGCTCGTGAAAGTGATGGGCCGGCACAAGCCCGAGAACATCGTGATCGAAATGGCCAGAGAGAACCAGA
CCACCCAGAAGGGACAGAAGAACAGCCGCGAGAGAATGAAGCGGATCGAAGAGGGCATCAAAGAGCTGGG
CAGCCAGATCCTGAAAGAACACCCCGTGGAAAACACCCAGCTGCAGAACGAGAAGCTGTACCTGTACTAC
CTGCAGAATGGGCGGGATATGTACGTGGACCAGGAACTGGACATCAACCGGCTGTCCGACTACGATGTGG
ACCATATCGTGCCTCAGAGCTTTCTGAAGGACGACTCCATCGACAACAAGGTGCTGACCAGAAGCGACAA
GAACCGGGGCAAGAGCGACAACGTGCCCTCCGAAGAGGTCGTGAAGAAGATGAAGAACTACTGGCGGCAG
CTGCTGAACGCCAAGCTGATTACCCAGAGAAAGTTCGACAATCTGACCAAGGCCGAGAGAGGCGGCCTGA
GCGAACTGGATAAGGCCGGCTTCATCAAGAGACAGCTGGTGGAAACCCGGCAGATCACAAAGCACGTGGC
ACAGATCCTGGACTCCCGGATGAACACTAAGTACGACGAGAATGACAAGCTGATCCGGGAAGTGAAAGTG
ATCACCCTGAAGTCCAAGCTGGTGTCCGATTTCCGGAAGGATTTCCAGTTTTACAAAGTGCGCGAGATCA
ACAACTACCACCACGCCCACGACGCCTACCTGAACGCCGTCGTGGGAACCGCCCTGATCAAAAAGTACCC
TAAGCTGGAAAGCGAGTTCGTGTACGGCGACTACAAGGTGTACGACGTGCGGAAGATGATCGCCAAGAGC
GAGCAGGAAATCGGCAAGGCTACCGCCAAGTACTTCTTCTACAGCAACATCATGAACTTTTTCAAGACCG
AGATTACCCTGGCCAACGGCGAGATCCGGAAGCGGCCTCTGATCGAGACAAACGGCGAAACCGGGGAGAT
CGTGTGGGATAAGGGCCGGGATTTTGCCACCGTGCGGAAAGTGCTGAGCATGCCCCAAGTGAATATCGTG
AAAAAGACCGAGGTGCAGACAGGCGGCTTCAGCAAAGAGTCTATCCTGCCCAAGAGGAACAGCGATAAGC
TGATCGCCAGAAAGAAGGACTGGGACCCTAAGAAGTACGGCGGCTTCGACAGCCCCACCGTGGCCTATTC
TGTGCTGGTGGTGGCCAAAGTGGAAAAGGGCAAGTCCAAGAAACTGAAGAGTGTGAAAGAGCTGCTGGGG
ATCACCATCATGGAAAGAAGCAGCTTCGAGAAGAATCCCATCGACTTTCTGGAAGCCAAGGGCTACAAAG
AAGTGAAAAAGGACCTGATCATCAAGCTGCCTAAGTACTCCCTGTTCGAGCTGGAAAACGGCCGGAAGAG
AATGCTGGCCTCTGCCGGCGAACTGCAGAAGGGAAACGAACTGGCCCTGCCCTCCAAATATGTGAACTTC
CTGTACCTGGCCAGCCACTATGAGAAGCTGAAGGGCTCCCCCGAGGATAATGAGCAGAAACAGCTGTTTG
TGGAACAGCACAAGCACTACCTGGACGAGATCATCGAGCAGATCAGCGAGTTCTCCAAGAGAGTGATCCT
GGCCGACGCTAATCTGGACAAAGTGCTGTCCGCCTACAACAAGCACCGGGATAAGCCCATCAGAGAGCAG
GCCGAGAATATCATCCACCTGTTTACCCTGACCAATCTGGGAGCCCCTGCCGCCTTCAAGTACTTTGACA
CCACCATCGACCGGAAGAGGTACACCAGCACCAAAGAGGTGCTGGACGCCACCCTGATCCACCAGAGCAT
CACCGGCCTGTACGAGACACGGATCGACCTGTCTCAGCTGGGAGGCGACAAGCGACCTGCCGCCACAAAG
AAGGCTGGACAGGCTAAGAAGAAGAAAGATTACAAAGACGATGACGATAAGGGATCCGGCGCAACAAACT
TCTCTCTGCTGAAACAAGCCGGAGATGTCGAAGAGAATCCTGGACCGACCGAGTACAAGCCCACGGTGCG
CCTCGCCACCCGCGACGACGTCCCCAGGGCCGTACGCACCCTCGCCGCCGCGTTCGCCGACTACCCCGCC
ACGCGCCACACCGTCGATCCGGACCGCCACATCGAGCGGGTCACCGAGCTGCAAGAACTCTTCCTCACGC
GCGTCGGGCTCGACATCGGCAAGGTGTGGGTCGCGGACGACGGCGCCGCGGTGGCGGTCTGGACCACGCC
GGAGAGCGTCGAAGCGGGGGCGGTGTTCGCCGAGATCGGCCCGCGCATGGCCGAGTTGAGCGGTTCCCGG
CTGGCCGCGCAGCAACAGATGGAAGGCCTCCTGGCGCCGCACCGGCCCAAGGAGCCCGCGTGGTTCCTGG
CCACCGTCGGAGTCTCGCCCGACCACCAGGGCAAGGGTCTGGGCAGCGCCGTCGTGCTCCCCGGAGTGGA
GGCGGCCGAGCGCGCCGGGGTGCCCGCCTTCCTGGAGACCTCCGCGCCCCGCAACCTCCCCTTCTACGAG
CGGCTCGGCTTCACCGTCACCGCCGACGTCGAGGTGCCCGAAGGACCGCGCACCTGGTGCATGACCCGCA
AGCCCGGTGCCTGAACGCGTTAAGTCGACAATCAACCTCTGGATTACAAAATTTGTGAAAGATTGACTGG
TATTCTTAACTATGTTGCTCCTTTTACGCTATGTGGATACGCTGCTTTAATGCCTTTGTATCATGCTATT
GCTTCCCGTATGGCTTTCATTTTCTCCTCCTTGTATAAATCCTGGTTGCTGTCTCTTTATGAGGAGTTGT
GGCCCGTTGTCAGGCAACGTGGCGTGGTGTGCACTGTGTTTGCTGACGCAACCCCCACTGGTTGGGGCAT
TGCCACCACCTGTCAGCTCCTTTCCGGGACTTTCGCTTTCCCCCTCCCTATTGCCACGGCGGAACTCATC
GCCGCCTGCCTTGCCCGCTGCTGGACAGGGGCTCGGCTGTTGGGCACTGACAATTCCGTGGTGTTGTCGG
GGAAATCATCGTCCTTTCCTTGGCTGCTCGCCTGTGTTGCCACCTGGATTCTGCGCGGGACGTCCTTCTG
CTACGTCCCTTCGGCCCTCAATCCAGCGGACCTTCCTTCCCGCGGCCTGCTGCCGGCTCTGCGGCCTCTT
CCGCGTCTTCGCCTTCGCCCTCAGACGAGTCGGATCTCCCTTTGGGCCGCCTCCCCGCGTCGACTTTAAG
ACCAATGACTTACAAGGCAGCTGTAGATCTTAGCCACTTTTTAAAAGAAAAGGGGGGACTGGAAGGGCTA
ATTCACTCCCAACGAAGACAAGATCTGCTTTTTGCTTGTACTGGGTCTCTCTGGTTAGACCAGATCTGAG
CCTGGGAGCTCTCTGGCTAACTAGGGAACCCACTGCTTAAGCCTCAATAAAGCTTGCCTTGAGTGCTTCA
AGTAGTGTGTGCCCGTCTGTTGTGTGACTCTGGTAACTAGAGATCCCTCAGACCCTTTTAGTCAGTGTGG
AAAATCTCTAGCAGGGCCCGTTTAAACCCGCTGATCAGCCTCGACTGTGCCTTCTAGTTGCCAGCCATCT
GTTGTTTGCCCCTCCCCCGTGCCTTCCTTGACCCTGGAAGGTGCCACTCCCACTGTCCTTTCCTAATAAA
ATGAGGAAATTGCATCGCATTGTCTGAGTAGGTGTCATTCTATTCTGGGGGGTGGGGTGGGGCAGGACAG
CAAGGGGGAGGATTGGGAAGACAATAGCAGGCATGCTGGGGATGCGGTGGGCTCTATGGCTTCTGAGGCG
GAAAGAACCAGCTGGGGCTCTAGGGGGTATCCCC
[124 nt withheld, positions 12748-12871]
C
[91 nt withheld, positions 12873-12963]
A
[49 nt withheld, positions 12965-13013]
CCTTTGACGTTGGAGTCCACG
